Addgene plasmid #244202: L4826 ZF1+ZF6 x12c interspersed Ben DsRed-Express2 in TUPV1
Purpose: Expression of a DsRed-Express2 reporter under a hybrid synTF-responsive promoter
Depositing lab: Joshua Leonard. Depositing organization: Northwestern University. Publication: Conversion of natural cytokine receptors into orthogonal synthetic biosensors. Edelstein HI, Cosio A, Ezekiel ML, Corcoran WK, Morris AH, Leonard JN. Nat Chem Biol. 2025 Aug 22:10.1038/s41589-025-01986-1. doi: 10.1038/s41589-025-01986-1. PubMed 40846994.
Backbone
  Vector backbone: TUPV1
  Vector type: Mammalian Expression, Synthetic Biology
Growth in bacteria
  Bacterial resistance: Ampicillin, 100 μg/mL
  Growth temperature: 37°C
  Growth strain: DH5alpha
  Copy number: High Copy
Gene/Insert
  Gene/Insert name: SynTF-responsive promoter (6 ZF6 and 6 ZF1 interspersed binding sites + YB_TATA), dsRed-Express2 reporter
  Species: Synthetic
  Cloning method: Restriction Enzyme; 5′ cloning site Unknown (unknown if destroyed)
Terms and licenses: Academic/Nonprofit Terms; Industry Terms: Not Available to Industry
Depositor comments: Please visit https://doi.org/10.1101/2024.03.23.586421 for bioRxiv preprint.
How to cite: L4826 ZF1+ZF6 x12c interspersed Ben DsRed-Express2 in TUPV1 was a gift from Joshua Leonard (Addgene plasmid # 244202 ; http://n2t.net/addgene:244202 ; RRID:Addgene_244202)
