[The description below was written by a language model from this plasmid's Addgene catalogue record and pLannotate feature annotations shown in this document.]
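Description:
L4826 ZF1+ZF6 x12c interspersed Ben DsRed-Express2 in TUPV1 is a 5.1 kb mammalian reporter plasmid for synthetic biology, built in the TUPV1 backbone. It is propagated in E. coli as a high-copy plasmid through a ColE1/pUC-type origin and selected with ampicillin via the β-lactamase gene and its native promoter. An f1 phage origin is also present, together with remnants of lac regulatory elements (lac promoter, operator, CAP site and a short lacI fragment) and a piece of a pBluescript-type multiple cloning site, all of which appear to be backbone carry-over. Downstream of the f1 origin lies an SV40 early promoter followed by only a short fragment of a bleomycin-family resistance gene and an SV40 polyadenylation signal, so the annotation does not support a functional mammalian selection marker.

The payload is a fully synthetic, inducible transcription unit. According to the record, the promoter is a hybrid design with twelve zinc-finger binding sites, six for ZF1 and six for ZF6 arranged in an interspersed pattern, placed upstream of the YB_TATA minimal promoter. The feature table detects only a short minimal TATA-box element in this region and does not annotate the binding-site array itself. This promoter drives DsRed-Express2, a rapidly maturing Discosoma-derived fluorescent protein, and transcripts are terminated by the bovine growth hormone polyadenylation signal. Because a minimal promoter has low basal activity, fluorescence should depend on recruitment of synthetic zinc-finger transcription factors (synTFs) recognising the ZF1 and/or ZF6 sites. The plasmid therefore serves as a fluorescent readout of synTF activity in mammalian cells, and the associated publication concerns converting natural cytokine receptors into orthogonal synthetic biosensors.
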