Features (pLannotate 1.2.2; 16 found; start..end, strand, type, name):
    252..268     +  promoter       minP (fragment): minimal TATA-box promoter with low basal activity
    310..984     +  CDS            DsRed-Express2: DsRed-Express2 is a basic (constitutively fluorescent) orange fluorescent protein published in 2008, derived from Discosoma sp.. It is reported to be a rapidly-maturing protein.
   1038..1149    +  polyA_signal   bGH poly(A) signal: bovine growth hormone polyadenylation signal
   1634..1659    -  misc_feature   MCS (fragment): pBluescript multiple cloning site
   2031..2459    +  rep_origin     f1 ori (sequence partly withheld): f1 bacteriophage origin of replication; arrow indicates direction of (+) strand synthesis
   2464..2486    +  promoter       SV40 promoter (fragment): SV40 enhancer and early promoter
   2487..2678    +  promoter       SV40 promoter: SV40 early promoter
   2705..2803    +  CDS            ble (fragment): BLE_KLEPN - Experimental evidence at protein level: Swiss-Prot protein existence level 1. Binding protein with a strong affinity to the bleomycin family of antibiotics. Binds to CL990; an antimitotic-antibiotic compound. From Klebsiella pneumoniae.
   2798..2919    +  polyA_signal   SV40 poly(A) signal: SV40 polyadenylation signal
   2992..3008    -  protein_bind   lac operator: The lac repressor binds to the lac operator to inhibit transcription in E. coli. This inhibition can be relieved by adding lactose or isopropyl-β-D-thiogalactopyranoside (IPTG). lac repressor encoded by lacI
   3016..3046    -  promoter       lac promoter: promoter for the E. coli lac operon
   3061..3082    -  protein_bind   CAP binding site: CAP binding activates transcription in the presence of cAMP. E. coli catabolite activator protein
   3095..3187    -  CDS            lacI (fragment): lac repressor; lacI; The lac repressor binds to the lac operator to inhibit transcription in E. coli. This inhibition can be relieved by adding lactose or isopropyl-β-D-thiogalactopyranoside (IPTG).
   3370..3958    -  rep_origin     ori: high-copy-number ColE1/pMB1/pBR322/pUC origin of replication
   4129..4989    -  CDS            AmpR: β-lactamase; bla; confers resistance to ampicillin, carbenicillin, and related antibiotics
   4990..5094    -  promoter       AmpR promoter: bla
>Addgene plasmid #244202 | L4826 ZF1+ZF6 x12c interspersed Ben DsRed-Express2 in TUPV1 | addgene full sequence | sequence record 489442 | Addgene NGS Result
GACGGATCGGGAGATCGAAGACGGTGCCAAGGTCTTGACAAACGAGTGCTAGTACAAGATCTGCGAGAGA
GTGAGGACTCGTGGTGTAGGGGTTATAAGAGTGAGGACAATTGGTGTAGGGGTATGTAGAGTGAGGACAA
CGGGTGTAGGGGTCAGCAGAGTGAGGACTCGTGGTGTAGGGGTTATAAGAGTGAGGACAATTGGTGTAGG
GGTATGTAGAGTGAGGACAACGGGTGTAGGGGTACGCTCTCTAGAGGGTATATAATGGGGGCCACTAGTC
TACTACCAGAGCTCATCGCTAGCGCCACCATGGATAGCACTGAGAACGTCATCAAGCCCTTCATGCGCTT
CAAGGTGCACATGGAGGGCTCCGTGAACGGCCACGAGTTCGAGATCGAGGGCGAGGGCGAGGGCAAGCCC
TACGAGGGCACCCAGACCGCCAAGCTCCAGGTGACCAAGGGCGGCCCCCTGCCCTTCGCCTGGGACATCC
TGTCCCCCCAGTTCCAGTACGGCTCCAAGGTGTACGTGAAGCACCCCGCCGACATCCCCGACTACAAGAA
GCTGTCCTTCCCCGAGGGCTTCAAGTGGGAGCGCGTGATGAACTTCGAGGACGGCGGCGTGGTGACCGTG
ACCCAGGACTCCTCCCTCCAGGACGGCACCTTCATCTACCACGTGAAGTTCATCGGCGTGAACTTCCCCT
CCGACGGCCCCGTAATGCAGAAGAAAACTCTGGGCTGGGAGCCCTCCACCGAGCGCCTGTACCCCCGCGA
CGGCGTGCTGAAGGGCGAGATCCACAAGGCGCTGAAGCTGAAGGGCGGCGGCCACTACCTGGTGGAGTTC
AAGTCAATCTACATGGCCAAGAAGCCCGTGAAGCTGCCCGGCTACTACTACGTGGACTCCAAGCTGGACA
TCACCTCCCACAACGAGGACTACACCGTGGTGGAGCAGTACGAGCGCGCCGAGGCCCGCCACCACCTGTT
CCAGTAGGCGGCCGCTCGAGTCTAGAGGGCCCGTTTAAACCCGCTGATCAGCCTCGACTGTGCCTTCTAG
TTGCCAGCCATCTGTTGTTTGCCCCTCCCCCGTGCCTTCCTTGACCCTGGAAGGTGCCACTCCCACTGTC
CTTTCCTAATAAAATGAGGAAATTGCATCGCATTGTCTGAGTAGGTGTCATTCTATTCTGGGGGGTGGGG
TGGGGCAGGACAGCAAGGGGGAGGATTGGGAAGTCAATAGCAGGCATGCTGGGGATGCGGTGGGCTCTAT
GGCTTCTGAGGCAGGTCGAGGGTACATGCGCCTTACTCCTTGTGAGCGCATCGCGATAAGCTCTAGAGGG
ACAGCCCCCCCCCAAAGCCCCCAGGGATGTAATTACGTCCCTCCCCCGCTAGGGGGCAGCAGCGAGCCGC
CCGGGGCTCCGCTCCGGTCCGGCGCTCCCCCCGCATCCCCGAGCCGGCAGCGTGCGGGGACAGCCCGGGC
ACGGGGAAGGTGGCACGGGATCGCTTTCCTCTGAACGCTTCTCGCTGCTCTTTGAGCCTGCAGACACCTG
GGGGGATACGGGGAAAAAGCTTTAGGCTGAAAGAGAGATTTAGAATGACAGAATCATAGAACGGCCTGCG
TACGGATGGGGCTCTAGCTCTAGAGCTTGATATCGAATTCCTGCAGCCCCGCTAGAGGGACAGCCCCCCC
CCAAAGCCCCCAGGGATGTAATTACGTCCCTCCCCCGCTAGGGGGCAGCAGCGAGCCGCCCGGGGCTCCG
CTCCGGTCCGGCGCTCCCCCCGCATCCCCGAGCCGGCAGCGTGCGGGGACAGCCCGGGCACGGGGAAGGT
GGCACGGGATCGCTTTCCTCTGAACGCTTCTCGCTGCTCTTTGAGCCTGCAGACACCTGGGGGGATACGG
GGAAAAAGCTTTAGGCTGAAAGAGAGATTTAGAATGACAGAATCATAGAACGGCCTGGGCGCGCCTGGTG
GCGAACGATCAACAGACGGGAGAGGGCAAAAGTCTTCGCTGACAGCGACCGGACTCTAGGGGGTATCCCC
[124 nt withheld, positions 2031-2154]
C
[91 nt withheld, positions 2156-2246]
A
[49 nt withheld, positions 2248-2296]
CCTTTGACGTTGGAGTCCACGTTCTTT
[37 nt withheld, positions 2324-2360]
ACCCTATCTCGGTCTATTCTTTTGATTTATAAGGGATTTTGCCGATTTCGGCCTATTGGTTAAAAAATGA
GCTGATTTAACAAAAATTTAACGCGAATTAATTCTGTGGAATGTGTGTCAGTTAGGCTCAATTAGTCAGC
AACCATAGTCCCGCCCCTAACTCCGCCCATCCCGCCCCTAACTCCGCCCAGTTCCGCCCATTCTCCGCCC
CATGGCTGACTAATTTTTTTTATTTATGCAGAGGCCGAGGCCGCCTCTGCCTCTGAGCTATTCCAGAAGT
AGTGAGGAGGCTTTTTTGGAGGCCTAGGCTTTTGCAAAAAGCTCCCGGGAGCTTGTATATCCATTTTCGG
AGGTTGGGCTTCGGAATCGTTTTCCGGGACGCCGGCTGGATGATCCTCCAGCGCGGGGATCTCATGCTGG
AGTTCTTCGCCCACCCCAACTTGTTTATTGCAGCTTATAATGGTTACAAATAAAGCAATAGCATCACAAA
TTTCACAAATAAAGCATTTTTTTCACTGCATTCTAGTTGTGGTTTGTCCAAACTCATCAATGTATCTTAT
CATGTCTGTATACCGTCGACCTCTAGCTAGAGCTTGGCGTAATCATGGTCATAGCTGTTTCCTGTGTGAA
ATTGTTATCCGCTCACAATTCCACACAACATACGAGCCGGAAGCATAAAGTGTAAAGCCTGGGGTGCCTA
ATGAGTGAGCTAACTCACATTAATTGCGTTGCGCTCACTGCCCGCTTTCCAGTCGGGAAACCTGTCGTGC
CAGCTGCATTAATGAATCGGCCAACGCGCGGGGAGAGGCGGTTTGCGTATTGGGCGCTCTTCCGCTTCCT
CGCTCACTGACTCGCTGCGCTCGGTCGTTCGGCTGCGGCGAGCGGTATCAGCTCACTCAAAGGCGGTAAT
ACGGTTATCCACAGAATCAGGGGATAACGCAGGAAAGAACATGTGAGCAAAAGGCCAGCAAAAGGCCAGG
AACCGTAAAAAGGCCGCGTTGCTGGCGTTTTTCCATAGGCTCCGCCCCCCTGACGAGCATCACAAAAATC
GACGCTCAAGTCAGAGGTGGCGAAACCCGACAGGACTATAAAGATACCAGGCGTTTCCCCCTGGAAGCTC
CCTCGTGCGCTCTCCTGTTCCGACCCTGCCGCTTACCGGATACCTGTCCGCCTTTCTCCCTTCGGGAAGC
GTGGCGCTTTCTCATAGCTCACGCTGTAGGTATCTCAGTTCGGTGTAGGTCGTTCGCTCCAAGCTGGGCT
GTGTGCACGAACCCCCCGTTCAGCCCGACCGCTGCGCCTTATCCGGTAACTATCGTCTTGAGTCCAACCC
GGTAAGACACGACTTATCGCCACTGGCAGCAGCCACTGGTAACAGGATTAGCAGAGCGAGGTATGTAGGC
GGTGCTACAGAGTTCTTGAAGTGGTGGCCTAACTACGGCTACACTAGAAGAACAGTATTTGGTATCTGCG
CTCTGCTGAAGCCAGTTACCTTCGGAAAAAGAGTTGGTAGCTCTTGATCCGGCAAACAAACCACCGCTGG
TAGCGGTGGTTTTTTTGTTTGCAAGCAGCAGATTACGCGCAGAAAAAAAGGATCTCAAGAAGATCCTTTG
ATCTTTTCTACGGGGTCTGACGCTCAGTGGAACGAAAACTCACGTTAAGGGATTTTGGTCATGAGATTAT
CAAAAAGGATCTTCACCTAGATCCTTTTAAATTAAAAATGAAGTTTTAAATCAATCTAAAGTATATATGA
GTAAACTTGGTCTGACAGTTACCAATGCTTAATCAGTGAGGCACCTATCTCAGCGATCTGTCTATTTCGT
TCATCCATAGTTGCCTGACTCCCCGTCGTGTAGATAACTACGATACGGGAGGGCTTACCATCTGGCCCCA
GTGCTGCAATGATACCGCGAGATCCACGCTCACCGGCTCCAGATTTATCAGCAATAAACCAGCCAGCCGG
AAGGGCCGAGCGCAGAAGTGGTCCTGCAACTTTATCCGCCTCCATCCAGTCTATTAATTGTTGCCGGGAA
GCTAGAGTAAGTAGTTCGCCAGTTAATAGTTTGCGCAACGTTGTTGCCATTGCTACAGGCATCGTGGTGT
CACGCTCGTCGTTTGGTATGGCTTCATTCAGCTCCGGTTCCCAACGATCAAGGCGAGTTACATGATCCCC
CATGTTGTGCAAAAAAGCGGTTAGCTCCTTCGGTCCTCCGATCGTTGTCAGAAGTAAGTTGGCCGCAGTG
TTATCACTCATGGTTATGGCAGCACTGCATAATTCTCTTACTGTCATGCCATCCGTAAGATGCTTTTCTG
TGACTGGTGAGTACTCAACCAAGTCATTCTGAGAATAGTGTATGCGGCGACCGAGTTGCTCTTGCCCGGC
GTCAATACGGGATAATACCGCGCCACATAGCAGAACTTTAAAAGTGCTCATCATTGGAAAACGTTCTTCG
GGGCGAAAACTCTCAAGGATCTTACCGCTGTTGAGATCCAGTTCGATGTAACCCACTCGTGCACCCAACT
GATCTTCAGCATCTTTTACTTTCACCAGCGTTTCTGGGTGAGCAAAAACAGGAAGGCAAAATGCCGCAAA
AAAGGGAATAAGGGCGACACGGAAATGTTGAATACTCATACTCTTCCTTTTTCAATATTATTGAAGCATT
TATCAGGGTTATTGTCTCATGAGCGGATACATATTTGAATGTATTTAGAAAAATAAACAAATAGGGGTTC
CGCGCACATTTCCCCGAAAAGTGCCACCTGACGTC
